Addgene plasmid #77140: SIK2 gRNA (BRDN0001147148)
Purpose: 3rd generation lentiviral gRNA plasmid targeting human SIK2
Depositing lab: John Doench & David Root. Depositing organization: Broad Institute. Publication: Optimized sgRNA design to maximize activity and minimize off-target effects of CRISPR-Cas9. Doench JG, Fusi N, Sullender M, Hegde M, Vaimberg EW, Donovan KF, Smith I, Tothova Z, Wilen C, Orchard R, Virgin HW, Listgarten J, Root DE. Nat Biotechnol. 2016 Jan 18. doi: 10.1038/nbt.3437. PubMed 26780180.
Backbone
  Vector backbone: lentiGuide-Puro
  Backbone manufacturer: Zhang Lab (Addgene plasmid # 52963)
  Vector type: Mammalian Expression, Lentiviral, CRISPR
  Selectable markers: Puromycin
Growth in bacteria
  Bacterial resistance: Ampicillin, 100 μg/mL
  Growth temperature: 37°C
  Growth strain: DH5alpha
  Copy number: High Copy
Gene/Insert
  Gene/Insert name: SIK2 (alt names: SIK2; NM_015191.2)
  gRNA/shRNA sequence: AGAAAATGAGCCATCCATCG
  Species: H. sapiens (human)
  Entrez Gene: SIK2 (a.k.a. LOH11CR1I, QIK, SIK-2, SNF1LK2)
  Promoter: hU6
  Cloning method: Unknown
  Sequencing primers: 5′ U6-F; 3′ pS2-R
Terms and licenses: Academic/Nonprofit Terms; Industry Terms: Not Available to Industry
Depositor comments: The gRNA was designed to target the following Genbank reference sequence(s): NM_015191.2. Note that this plasmid does NOT contain Cas9. It should be used in conjunction with lentiCas9-Blast (Addgene #52962) or otherwise with cell lines already expressing Cas9. Browse the full kinome gRNA library at http://www.addgene.org/pooled-library/broadgpp-human-kinome/ or visit http://www.broadinstitute.org/rnai/public/ for detailed protocols and information.
How to cite: SIK2 gRNA (BRDN0001147148) was a gift from John Doench & David Root (Addgene plasmid # 77140 ; http://n2t.net/addgene:77140 ; RRID:Addgene_77140)
