[The description below was written by a language model from this plasmid's Addgene catalogue record and pLannotate feature annotations shown in this document.]
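Description:
SIK2 gRNA (BRDN0001147148) is a third-generation lentiviral CRISPR guide plasmid built on the lentiGuide-Puro backbone. It expresses a single guide RNA against human SIK2, a kinase gene also known as QIK or SNF1LK2, and the guide was designed against the reference transcript named in the record. In bacteria it is maintained at high copy through a ColE1/pUC-type origin with ampicillin resistance (AmpR). An f1 origin, an SV40 origin and lac/T7/T3 remnants are also carried over from the parent vector.

The viral transfer cassette begins with an RSV promoter fused to a truncated HIV-1 5' LTR, which makes genomic RNA production in packaging cells independent of Tat. This is followed by the Ψ packaging signal with a partial gag sequence, and then the RRE for Rev-dependent nuclear export. Downstream, a human U6 Pol III promoter drives the SIK2-targeting spacer joined to the Streptococcus pyogenes Cas9 gRNA scaffold, with a cPPT/CTS element after it to aid nuclear import of the provirus. A separate EF-1α promoter with its intron A expresses puromycin N-acetyltransferase, allowing puromycin selection of transduced mammalian cells. WPRE enhances transcript expression. The cassette ends in a self-inactivating ΔU3 3' LTR, which disables LTR promoter activity after integration.

The plasmid does not encode Cas9, so it must be used with a separate Cas9 vector or in cells that already express the nuclease. It belongs to a human kinome guide collection designed with optimised on-target and off-target rules. It is suited to stable, selectable knockout of SIK2 in human cells by lentiviral delivery.
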