Features (pLannotate 1.2.2; 29 found; start..end, strand, type, name):
     14..80      +  CDS            small t antigen (fragment): SV40 (simian virus 40) small t antigen
    106..317     +  promoter       EF-1α core promoter: core promoter for human elongation factor EF-1α
    318..1256    +  intron         EF-1α intron A: intron upstream of the start codon of human EF-1α
   1278..1877    +  CDS            PuroR (fragment): puromycin N-acetyltransferase; pac from Streptomyces; confers resistance to puromycin
   1893..2481    +  misc_feature   WPRE: woodchuck hepatitis virus posttranscriptional regulatory element
   2532..2551    +  misc_feature   cPPT/CTS (fragment): central polypurine tract and central termination sequence of HIV-1
   2553..2786    +  LTR            3' LTR (ΔU3): self-inactivating 3' long terminal repeat (LTR) from HIV-1
   2864..2985    +  polyA_signal   SV40 poly(A) signal: SV40 polyadenylation signal
   3025..3160    +  rep_origin     SV40 ori: SV40 origin of replication
   3181..3199    -  promoter       T7 promoter: promoter for bacteriophage T7 RNA polymerase
   3207..3362    +  CDS            lacZα (fragment): LacZα fragment of β-galactosidase; lacZ fragment
   3367..3795    +  rep_origin     f1 ori (sequence partly withheld): f1 bacteriophage origin of replication; arrow indicates direction of (+) strand synthesis
   3848..3952    +  promoter       AmpR promoter: bla
   3953..4813    +  CDS            AmpR: β-lactamase; bla; confers resistance to ampicillin, carbenicillin, and related antibiotics
   4984..5572    +  rep_origin     ori: high-copy-number ColE1/pMB1/pBR322/pUC origin of replication
   5755..5847    +  CDS            lacI (fragment): lac repressor; lacI; The lac repressor binds to the lac operator to inhibit transcription in E. coli. This inhibition can be relieved by adding lactose or isopropyl-β-D-thiogalactopyranoside (IPTG).
   5860..5881    +  protein_bind   CAP binding site: CAP binding activates transcription in the presence of cAMP. E. coli catabolite activator protein
   5896..5926    +  promoter       lac promoter: promoter for the E. coli lac operon
   5934..5950    +  protein_bind   lac operator: The lac repressor binds to the lac operator to inhibit transcription in E. coli. This inhibition can be relieved by adding lactose or isopropyl-β-D-thiogalactopyranoside (IPTG). lac repressor encoded by lacI
   5995..6013    +  promoter       T3 promoter: promoter for bacteriophage T3 RNA polymerase
   6041..6267    +  promoter       RSV promoter: Rous sarcoma virus enhancer/promoter
   6268..6448    +  LTR            5' LTR (truncated): truncated 5' long terminal repeat (LTR) from HIV-1
   6495..6620    +  misc_feature   HIV-1 Ψ: packaging signal of human immunodeficiency virus type 1
   6604..6967    +  CDS            HIV-1 gag (fragment): gag protein from human immunodeficiency virus 1; gag
   7113..7346    +  misc_feature   RRE: The Rev response element (RRE) of HIV-1 allows for Rev-dependent mRNA export from the nucleus to the cytoplasm.
   7723..7749    +  CDS            Rev (fragment): human immunodeficiency virus 1 (HIV-1) Rev protein; rev; enhances nuclear export of unspliced and incompletely spliced viral mRNAs
   7753..7993    +  promoter       U6 promoter: RNA polymerase III promoter for human U6 snRNA
   8023..8098    +  misc_RNA       gRNA scaffold: guide RNA scaffold for the Streptococcus pyogenes CRISPR/Cas9 system
   8154..8271    +  misc_feature   cPPT/CTS: central polypurine tract and central termination sequence of HIV-1
>Addgene plasmid #77140 | SIK2 gRNA (BRDN0001147148) | addgene full sequence | sequence record 187192 | Addgene Assembled Sequence
CCCGGGTGCAAAGATGGATAAAGTTTTAAACAGAGAGGAATCTTTGCAGCTAATGGACCTTCTAGGTCTT
GAAAGGAGTGGGAATTGGCTCCGGTGCCCGTCAGTGGGCAGAGCGCACATCGCCCACAGTCCCCGAGAAG
TTGGGGGGAGGGGTCGGCAATTGATCCGGTGCCTAGAGAAGGTGGCGCGGGGTAAACTGGGAAAGTGATG
TCGTGTACTGGCTCCGCCTTTTTCCCGAGGGTGGGGGAGAACCGTATATAAGTGCAGTAGTCGCCGTGAA
CGTTCTTTTTCGCAACGGGTTTGCCGCCAGAACACAGGTAAGTGCCGTGTGTGGTTCCCGCGGGCCTGGC
CTCTTTACGGGTTATGGCCCTTGCGTGCCTTGAATTACTTCCACCTGGCTGCAGTACGTGATTCTTGATC
CCGAGCTTCGGGTTGGAAGTGGGTGGGAGAGTTCGAGGCCTTGCGCTTAAGGAGCCCCTTCGCCTCGTGC
TTGAGTTGAGGCCTGGCCTGGGCGCTGGGGCCGCCGCGTGCGAATCTGGTGGCACCTTCGCGCCTGTCTC
GCTGCTTTCGATAAGTCTCTAGCCATTTAAAATTTTTGATGACCTGCTGCGACGCTTTTTTTCTGGCAAG
ATAGTCTTGTAAATGCGGGCCAAGATCTGCACACTGGTATTTCGGTTTTTGGGGCCGCGGGCGGCGACGG
GGCCCGTGCGTCCCAGCGCACATGTTCGGCGAGGCGGGGCCTGCGAGCGCGGCCACCGAGAATCGGACGG
GGGTAGTCTCAAGCTGGCCGGCCTGCTCTGGTGCCTGGCCTCGCGCCGCCGTGTATCGCCCCGCCCTGGG
CGGCAAGGCTGGCCCGGTCGGCACCAGTTGCGTGAGCGGAAAGATGGCCGCTTCCCGGCCCTGCTGCAGG
GAGCTCAAAATGGAGGACGCGGCGCTCGGGAGAGCGGGCGGGTGAGTCACCCACACAAAGGAAAAGGGCC
TTTCCGTCCTCAGCCGTCGCTTCATGTGACTCCACGGAGTACCGGGCGCCGTCCAGGCACCTCGATTAGT
TCTCGAGCTTTTGGAGTACGTCGTCTTTAGGTTGGGGGGAGGGGTTTTATGCGATGGAGTTTCCCCACAC
TGAGTGGGTGGAGACTGAAGTTAGGCCAGCTTGGCACTTGATGTAATTCTCCTTGGAATTTGCCCTTTTT
GAGTTTGGATCTTGGTTCATTCTCAAGCCTCAGACAGTGGTTCAAAGTTTTTTTCTTCCATTTCAGGTGT
CGTGACGTACGGCCACCATGACCGAGTACAAGCCCACGGTGCGCCTCGCCACCCGCGACGACGTCCCCAG
GGCCGTACGCACCCTCGCCGCCGCGTTCGCCGACTACCCCGCCACGCGCCACACCGTCGATCCGGACCGC
CACATCGAGCGGGTCACCGAGCTGCAAGAACTCTTCCTCACGCGCGTCGGGCTCGACATCGGCAAGGTGT
GGGTCGCGGACGACGGCGCCGCCGTGGCGGTCTGGACCACGCCGGAGAGCGTCGAAGCGGGGGCGGTGTT
CGCCGAGATCGGCCCGCGCATGGCCGAGTTGAGCGGTTCCCGGCTGGCCGCGCAGCAACAGATGGAAGGC
CTCCTGGCGCCGCACCGGCCCAAGGAGCCCGCGTGGTTCCTGGCCACCGTCGGAGTCTCGCCCGACCACC
AGGGCAAGGGTCTGGGCAGCGCCGTCGTGCTCCCCGGAGTGGAGGCGGCCGAGCGCGCCGGGGTGCCCGC
CTTCCTGGAGACCTCCGCGCCCCGCAACCTCCCCTTCTACGAGCGGCTCGGCTTCACCGTCACCGCCGAC
GTCGAGGTGCCCGAAGGACCGCGCACCTGGTGCATGACCCGCAAGCCCGGTGCCTGAACGCGTTAAGTCG
ACAATCAACCTCTGGATTACAAAATTTGTGAAAGATTGACTGGTATTCTTAACTATGTTGCTCCTTTTAC
GCTATGTGGATACGCTGCTTTAATGCCTTTGTATCATGCTATTGCTTCCCGTATGGCTTTCATTTTCTCC
TCCTTGTATAAATCCTGGTTGCTGTCTCTTTATGAGGAGTTGTGGCCCGTTGTCAGGCAACGTGGCGTGG
TGTGCACTGTGTTTGCTGACGCAACCCCCACTGGTTGGGGCATTGCCACCACCTGTCAGCTCCTTTCCGG
GACTTTCGCTTTCCCCCTCCCTATTGCCACGGCGGAACTCATCGCCGCCTGCCTTGCCCGCTGCTGGACA
GGGGCTCGGCTGTTGGGCACTGACAATTCCGTGGTGTTGTCGGGGAAATCATCGTCCTTTCCTTGGCTGC
TCGCCTGTGTTGCCACCTGGATTCTGCGCGGGACGTCCTTCTGCTACGTCCCTTCGGCCCTCAATCCAGC
GGACCTTCCTTCCCGCGGCCTGCTGCCGGCTCTGCGGCCTCTTCCGCGTCTTCGCCTTCGCCCTCAGACG
AGTCGGATCTCCCTTTGGGCCGCCTCCCCGCGTCGACTTTAAGACCAATGACTTACAAGGCAGCTGTAGA
TCTTAGCCACTTTTTAAAAGAAAAGGGGGGACTGGAAGGGCTAATTCACTCCCAACGAAGACAAGATCTG
CTTTTTGCTTGTACTGGGTCTCTCTGGTTAGACCAGATCTGAGCCTGGGAGCTCTCTGGCTAACTAGGGA
ACCCACTGCTTAAGCCTCAATAAAGCTTGCCTTGAGTGCTTCAAGTAGTGTGTGCCCGTCTGTTGTGTGA
CTCTGGTAACTAGAGATCCCTCAGACCCTTTTAGTCAGTGTGGAAAATCTCTAGCAGTACGTATAGTAGT
TCATGTCATCTTATTATTCAGTATTTATAACTTGCAAAGAAATGAATATCAGAGAGTGAGAGGAACTTGT
TTATTGCAGCTTATAATGGTTACAAATAAAGCAATAGCATCACAAATTTCACAAATAAAGCATTTTTTTC
ACTGCATTCTAGTTGTGGTTTGTCCAAACTCATCAATGTATCTTATCATGTCTGGCTCTAGCTATCCCGC
CCCTAACTCCGCCCATCCCGCCCCTAACTCCGCCCAGTTCCGCCCATTCTCCGCCCCATGGCTGACTAAT
TTTTTTTATTTATGCAGAGGCCGAGGCCGCCTCGGCCTCTGAGCTATTCCAGAAGTAGTGAGGAGGCTTT
TTTGGAGGCCTAGGGACGTACCCAATTCGCCCTATAGTGAGTCGTATTACGCGCGCTCACTGGCCGTCGT
TTTACAACGTCGTGACTGGGAAAACCCTGGCGTTACCCAACTTAATCGCCTTGCAGCACATCCCCCTTTC
GCCAGCTGGCGTAATAGCGAAGAGGCCCGCACCGATCGCCCTTCCCAACAGTTGCGCAGCCTGAATGGCG
AATGGG
[124 nt withheld, positions 3367-3490]
C
[91 nt withheld, positions 3492-3582]
A
[49 nt withheld, positions 3584-3632]
CCTTTGACGTTGGAGTCCACGTTCTTT
[37 nt withheld, positions 3660-3696]
ACCCTATCTCGGTCTATTCTTTTGATTTATAAGGGATTTTGCCGATTTCGGCCTATTGGTTAAAAAATGA
GCTGATTTAACAAAAATTTAACGCGAATTTTAACAAAATATTAACGCTTACAATTTAGGTGGCACTTTTC
GGGGAAATGTGCGCGGAACCCCTATTTGTTTATTTTTCTAAATACATTCAAATATGTATCCGCTCATGAG
ACAATAACCCTGATAAATGCTTCAATAATATTGAAAAAGGAAGAGTATGAGTATTCAACATTTCCGTGTC
GCCCTTATTCCCTTTTTTGCGGCATTTTGCCTTCCTGTTTTTGCTCACCCAGAAACGCTGGTGAAAGTAA
AAGATGCTGAAGATCAGTTGGGTGCACGAGTGGGTTACATCGAACTGGATCTCAACAGCGGTAAGATCCT
TGAGAGTTTTCGCCCCGAAGAACGTTTTCCAATGATGAGCACTTTTAAAGTTCTGCTATGTGGCGCGGTA
TTATCCCGTATTGACGCCGGGCAAGAGCAACTCGGTCGCCGCATACACTATTCTCAGAATGACTTGGTTG
AGTACTCACCAGTCACAGAAAAGCATCTTACGGATGGCATGACAGTAAGAGAATTATGCAGTGCTGCCAT
AACCATGAGTGATAACACTGCGGCCAACTTACTTCTGACAACGATCGGAGGACCGAAGGAGCTAACCGCT
TTTTTGCACAACATGGGGGATCATGTAACTCGCCTTGATCGTTGGGAACCGGAGCTGAATGAAGCCATAC
CAAACGACGAGCGTGACACCACGATGCCTGTAGCAATGGCAACAACGTTGCGCAAACTATTAACTGGCGA
ACTACTTACTCTAGCTTCCCGGCAACAATTAATAGACTGGATGGAGGCGGATAAAGTTGCAGGACCACTT
CTGCGCTCGGCCCTTCCGGCTGGCTGGTTTATTGCTGATAAATCTGGAGCCGGTGAGCGTGGGTCTCGCG
GTATCATTGCAGCACTGGGGCCAGATGGTAAGCCCTCCCGTATCGTAGTTATCTACACGACGGGGAGTCA
GGCAACTATGGATGAACGAAATAGACAGATCGCTGAGATAGGTGCCTCACTGATTAAGCATTGGTAACTG
TCAGACCAAGTTTACTCATATATACTTTAGATTGATTTAAAACTTCATTTTTAATTTAAAAGGATCTAGG
TGAAGATCCTTTTTGATAATCTCATGACCAAAATCCCTTAACGTGAGTTTTCGTTCCACTGAGCGTCAGA
CCCCGTAGAAAAGATCAAAGGATCTTCTTGAGATCCTTTTTTTCTGCGCGTAATCTGCTGCTTGCAAACA
AAAAAACCACCGCTACCAGCGGTGGTTTGTTTGCCGGATCAAGAGCTACCAACTCTTTTTCCGAAGGTAA
CTGGCTTCAGCAGAGCGCAGATACCAAATACTGTTCTTCTAGTGTAGCCGTAGTTAGGCCACCACTTCAA
GAACTCTGTAGCACCGCCTACATACCTCGCTCTGCTAATCCTGTTACCAGTGGCTGCTGCCAGTGGCGAT
AAGTCGTGTCTTACCGGGTTGGACTCAAGACGATAGTTACCGGATAAGGCGCAGCGGTCGGGCTGAACGG
GGGGTTCGTGCACACAGCCCAGCTTGGAGCGAACGACCTACACCGAACTGAGATACCTACAGCGTGAGCT
ATGAGAAAGCGCCACGCTTCCCGAAGGGAGAAAGGCGGACAGGTATCCGGTAAGCGGCAGGGTCGGAACA
GGAGAGCGCACGAGGGAGCTTCCAGGGGGAAACGCCTGGTATCTTTATAGTCCTGTCGGGTTTCGCCACC
TCTGACTTGAGCGTCGATTTTTGTGATGCTCGTCAGGGGGGCGGAGCCTATGGAAAAACGCCAGCAACGC
GGCCTTTTTACGGTTCCTGGCCTTTTGCTGGCCTTTTGCTCACATGTTCTTTCCTGCGTTATCCCCTGAT
TCTGTGGATAACCGTATTACCGCCTTTGAGTGAGCTGATACCGCTCGCCGCAGCCGAACGACCGAGCGCA
GCGAGTCAGTGAGCGAGGAAGCGGAAGAGCGCCCAATACGCAAACCGCCTCTCCCCGCGCGTTGGCCGAT
TCATTAATGCAGCTGGCACGACAGGTTTCCCGACTGGAAAGCGGGCAGTGAGCGCAACGCAATTAATGTG
AGTTAGCTCACTCATTAGGCACCCCAGGCTTTACACTTTATGCTTCCGGCTCGTATGTTGTGTGGAATTG
TGAGCGGATAACAATTTCACACAGGAAACAGCTATGACCATGATTACGCCAAGCGCGCAATTAACCCTCA
CTAAAGGGAACAAAAGCTGGAGCTGCAAGCTTAATGTAGTCTTATGCAATACTCTTGTAGTCTTGCAACA
TGGTAACGATGAGTTAGCAACATGCCTTACAAGGAGAGAAAAAGCACCGTGCATGCCGATTGGTGGAAGT
AAGGTGGTACGATCGTGCCTTATTAGGAAGGCAACAGACGGGTCTGACATGGATTGGACGAACCACTGAA
TTGCCGCATTGCAGAGATATTGTATTTAAGTGCCTAGCTCGATACATAAACGGGTCTCTCTGGTTAGACC
AGATCTGAGCCTGGGAGCTCTCTGGCTAACTAGGGAACCCACTGCTTAAGCCTCAATAAAGCTTGCCTTG
AGTGCTTCAAGTAGTGTGTGCCCGTCTGTTGTGTGACTCTGGTAACTAGAGATCCCTCAGACCCTTTTAG
TCAGTGTGGAAAATCTCTAGCAGTGGCGCCCGAACAGGGACTTGAAAGCGAAAGGGAAACCAGAGGAGCT
CTCTCGACGCAGGACTCGGCTTGCTGAAGCGCGCACGGCAAGAGGCGAGGGGCGGCGACTGGTGAGTACG
CCAAAAATTTTGACTAGCGGAGGCTAGAAGGAGAGAGATGGGTGCGAGAGCGTCAGTATTAAGCGGGGGA
GAATTAGATCGCGATGGGAAAAAATTCGGTTAAGGCCAGGGGGAAAGAAAAAATATAAATTAAAACATAT
AGTATGGGCAAGCAGGGAGCTAGAACGATTCGCAGTTAATCCTGGCCTGTTAGAAACATCAGAAGGCTGT
AGACAAATACTGGGACAGCTACAACCATCCCTTCAGACAGGATCAGAAGAACTTAGATCATTATATAATA
CAGTAGCAACCCTCTATTGTGTGCATCAAAGGATAGAGATAAAAGACACCAAGGAAGCTTTAGACAAGAT
AGAGGAAGAGCAAAACAAAAGTAAGACCACCGCACAGCAAGCGGCCGCTGATCTTCAGACCTGGAGGAGG
AGATATGAGGGACAATTGGAGAAGTGAATTATATAAATATAAAGTAGTAAAAATTGAACCATTAGGAGTA
GCACCCACCAAGGCAAAGAGAAGAGTGGTGCAGAGAGAAAAAAGAGCAGTGGGAATAGGAGCTTTGTTCC
TTGGGTTCTTGGGAGCAGCAGGAAGCACTATGGGCGCAGCGTCAATGACGCTGACGGTACAGGCCAGACA
ATTATTGTCTGGTATAGTGCAGCAGCAGAACAATTTGCTGAGGGCTATTGAGGCGCAACAGCATCTGTTG
CAACTCACAGTCTGGGGCATCAAGCAGCTCCAGGCAAGAATCCTGGCTGTGGAAAGATACCTAAAGGATC
AACAGCTCCTGGGGATTTGGGGTTGCTCTGGAAAACTCATTTGCACCACTGCTGTGCCTTGGAATGCTAG
TTGGAGTAATAAATCTCTGGAACAGATTTGGAATCACACGACCTGGATGGAGTGGGACAGAGAAATTAAC
AATTACACAAGCTTAATACACTCCTTAATTGAAGAATCGCAAAACCAGCAAGAAAAGAATGAACAAGAAT
TATTGGAATTAGATAAATGGGCAAGTTTGTGGAATTGGTTTAACATAACAAATTGGCTGTGGTATATAAA
ATTATTCATAATGATAGTAGGAGGCTTGGTAGGTTTAAGAATAGTTTTTGCTGTACTTTCTATAGTGAAT
AGAGTTAGGCAGGGATATTCACCATTATCGTTTCAGACCCACCTCCCAACCCCGAGGGGACCCAGAGAGG
GCCTATTTCCCATGATTCCTTCATATTTGCATATACGATACAAGGCTGTTAGAGAGATAATTAGAATTAA
TTTGACTGTAAACACAAAGATATTAGTACAAAATACGTGACGTAGAAAGTAATAATTTCTTGGGTAGTTT
GCAGTTTTAAAATTATGTTTTAAAATGGACTATCATATGCTTACCGTAACTTGAAAGTATTTCGATTTCT
TGGCTTTATATATCTTGTGGAAAGGACGAAACACCGAGAAAATGAGCCATCCATCGGTTTTAGAGCTAGA
AATAGCAAGTTAAAATAAGGCTAGTCCGTTATCAACTTGAAAAAGTGGCACCGAGTCGGTGCTTTTTTAA
GCTTGGCGTAACTAGATCTTGAGACAAATGGCAGTATTCATCCACAATTTTAAAAGAAAAGGGGGGATTG
GGGGGTACAGTGCAGGGGAAAGAATAGTAGACATAATAGCAACAGACATACAAACTAAAGAATTACAAAA
ACAAATTACAAAAATTCAAAATTTTCGGGTTTATTACAGGGACAGCAGAGATCCACTTTGGCGCCGGCTC
GAGGGGG
