>Addgene plasmid #77140 | SIK2 gRNA (BRDN0001147148) | depositor partial sequence | sequence record 144600 | Target Sequence
AGAAAATGAGCCATCCATCG
