>Addgene plasmid #77140 | SIK2 gRNA (BRDN0001147148) | addgene partial sequence | sequence record 187191 | hU6-F
TGGACGTAGAAAGTAATAATTTCTTGGGTAGTTTGCAGTTTTAAAATTATGTTTTAAAATGGACTATCAT
ATGCTTACCGTAACTTGAAAGTATTTCGATTTCTTGGCTTTATATATCTTGTGGAAAGGACGAAACACCG
AGAAAATGAGCCATCCATCGGTTTTAGAGCTAGAAATAGCAAGTTAAAATAAGGCTAGTCCGTTATCAAC
TTGAAAAAGTGGCACCGAGTCGGTGCTTTTTTAAGCTTGGCGTAACTAGATCTTGAGACAAATGGCAGTA
TTCATCCACAATTTTAAAAGAAAAGGGGGGATTGGGGGGTACAGTGCAGGGGAAAGAATAGTAGACATAA
TAGCAACAGACATACAAACTAAAGAATTACAAAAACAAATTACAAAAATTCAAAATTTTCGGGTTTATTA
CAGGGACAGCAGAGATCCACTTTGGCGCCGGCTCGAGGGGGCCCGGGTGCAAAGATGGATAAAGTTTTAA
ACAGAGAGGAATCTTTGCAGCTAATGGACCTTCTAGGTCTTGAAAGGAGTGGGAATTGGCTCCGGTGCCC
GTCAGTGGGC
